Addgene plasmid #135745: PX330_MLLT10_iso1_1
Purpose: Encodes gRNA for 3' target of human MLLT10_iso1
Depositing lab: Richard M. Myers. Depositing organization: HudsonAlpha Institute for Biotechnology. Publication: CETCh-seq: CRISPR epitope tagging ChIP-seq of DNA-binding proteins. Savic D, Partridge EC, Newberry KM, Smith SB, Meadows SK, Roberts BS, Mackiewicz M, Mendenhall EM, Myers RM. Genome Res. 2015 Sep 9. 10.1101/gr.193540.115 PubMed 26355004.
Backbone
  Vector backbone: PX330
  Vector type: CRISPR
Growth in bacteria
  Bacterial resistance: Ampicillin, 100 μg/mL
  Growth temperature: 37°C
  Growth strain: DH5alpha
  Copy number: High Copy
Gene/Insert
  Gene/Insert name: MLLT10_iso1 gRNA
  gRNA/shRNA sequence: GCAATTTCTAGATGTTTCTC
  Species: H. sapiens (human)
  Entrez Gene: MLLT10 (a.k.a. AF10)
  Promoter: U6
  Cloning method: Restriction Enzyme; 5′ cloning site Unknown (unknown if destroyed)
Terms and licenses: Academic/Nonprofit Terms; Industry Terms: Not Available to Industry
How to cite: PX330_MLLT10_iso1_1 was a gift from Richard M. Myers (Addgene plasmid # 135745 ; http://n2t.net/addgene:135745 ; RRID:Addgene_135745)
