[The description below was written by a language model from this plasmid's Addgene catalogue record and pLannotate feature annotations shown in this document.]
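Description:
PX330_MLLT10_iso1_1 is a CRISPR plasmid built on the PX330 backbone, an all-in-one mammalian expression vector that supplies both a single guide RNA and Streptococcus pyogenes Cas9 from one roughly 8.5 kb molecule. It is propagated in E. coli as a high-copy plasmid through a ColE1/pUC-type origin and selected with ampicillin via the β-lactamase gene under its own promoter. The backbone also carries a filamentous phage origin (annotated as f1 in one sequence record and M13 in the other), a single AAV2 inverted terminal repeat downstream of the Cas9 cassette, and short remnants of bom and rop. No mammalian selection marker or reporter appears in either feature table.

The payload has two transcription units. A human U6 RNA polymerase III promoter drives a 20-nt spacer directed at the 3′ end of human MLLT10 (AF10) isoform 1, fused to the S. pyogenes gRNA scaffold; a second partial scaffold annotation follows it. Immediately downstream, a CMV enhancer, chicken β-actin promoter and hybrid CBA/MVM intron drive Cas9, which the annotation tool splits into contiguous N- and C-terminal portions that together form the full-length coding sequence. This is followed by a nucleoplasmin bipartite NLS and a bovine growth hormone polyadenylation signal.

The two sequence records are nearly identical in length and content and differ mainly in their start coordinate. According to the record and the associated publication title, the plasmid is used to cut near the 3′ end of the gene for CRISPR epitope tagging of the endogenous DNA-binding protein ahead of ChIP-seq. The tag-bearing donor template is not part of this construct.
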