Features (pLannotate 1.2.2; 18 found; start..end, strand, type, name):
      1..241     +  promoter       U6 promoter: RNA polymerase III promoter for human U6 snRNA
    270..345     +  misc_RNA       gRNA scaffold: guide RNA scaffold for the Streptococcus pyogenes CRISPR/Cas9 system
    352..395     +  misc_RNA       gRNA scaffold (fragment): guide RNA scaffold for the Streptococcus pyogenes CRISPR/Cas9 system
    442..727     +  enhancer       CMV enhancer: human cytomegalovirus immediate early enhancer; contains an 18-bp deletion relative to the standard CMV enhancer
    729..1006    +  promoter       chicken β-actin promoter: No description available
   1007..1235    +  intron         hybrid intron: hybrid between chicken β-actin (CBA) and minute virus of mice (MMV) introns (Gray et al., 2011)
   1373..2974    +  CDS            Cas9(N): N-terminal portion of Streptococcus pyogenes Cas9 (Zetsche et al., 2015)
   2975..5473    +  CDS            Cas9(C): C-terminal portion of Streptococcus pyogenes Cas9 (Zetsche et al., 2015)
   5474..5521    +  CDS            nucleoplasmin NLS: bipartite nuclear localization signal from nucleoplasmin
   5555..5666    +  polyA_signal   bGH poly(A) signal: bovine growth hormone polyadenylation signal
   5771..5911    +  repeat_region  AAV2 ITR: inverted terminal repeat of adeno-associated virus serotype 2 inverted
   5916..5967    -  misc_feature   bom (fragment): basis of mobility region from pBR322
   5986..6366    +  rep_origin     M13 ori (sequence partly withheld): M13 bacteriophage origin of replication; arrow indicates direction of (+) strand synthesis
   6442..6491    -  misc_feature   bom (fragment): basis of mobility region from pBR322
   6593..6628    -  CDS            rop (fragment): Rop protein, which maintains plasmids at low copy number; rop
   6723..6827    +  promoter       AmpR promoter: bla
   6828..7688    +  CDS            AmpR: β-lactamase; bla; confers resistance to ampicillin, carbenicillin, and related antibiotics
   7859..8447    +  rep_origin     ori: high-copy-number ColE1/pMB1/pBR322/pUC origin of replication
>Addgene plasmid #135745 | PX330_MLLT10_iso1_1 | depositor full sequence | sequence record 261945 | Full Sequence
GAGGGCCTATTTCCCATGATTCCTTCATATTTGCATATACGATACAAGGCTGTTAGAGAGATAATTGGAA
TTAATTTGACTGTAAACACAAAGATATTAGTACAAAATACGTGACGTAGAAAGTAATAATTTCTTGGGTA
GTTTGCAGTTTTAAAATTATGTTTTAAAATGGACTATCATATGCTTACCGTAACTTGAAAGTATTTCGAT
TTCTTGGCTTTATATATCTTGTGGAAAGGACGAAACACCGCAATTTCTAGATGTTTCTCGTTTTAGAGCT
AGAAATAGCAAGTTAAAATAAGGCTAGTCCGTTATCAACTTGAAAAAGTGGCACCGAGTCGGTGCTTTTT
TGTTTTAGAGCTAGAAATAGCAAGTTAAAATAAGGCTAGTCCGTTTTTAGCGCGTGCGCCAATTCTGCAG
ACAAATGGCTCTAGAGGTACCCGTTACATAACTTACGGTAAATGGCCCGCCTGGCTGACCGCCCAACGAC
CCCCGCCCATTGACGTCAATAGTAACGCCAATAGGGACTTTCCATTGACGTCAATGGGTGGAGTATTTAC
GGTAAACTGCCCACTTGGCAGTACATCAAGTGTATCATATGCCAAGTACGCCCCCTATTGACGTCAATGA
CGGTAAATGGCCCGCCTGGCATTGTGCCCAGTACATGACCTTATGGGACTTTCCTACTTGGCAGTACATC
TACGTATTAGTCATCGCTATTACCATGGTCGAGGTGAGCCCCACGTTCTGCTTCACTCTCCCCATCTCCC
CCCCCTCCCCACCCCCAATTTTGTATTTATTTATTTTTTAATTATTTTGTGCAGCGATGGGGGCGGGGGG
GGGGGGGGGGCGCGCGCCAGGCGGGGCGGGGCGGGGCGAGGGGCGGGGCGGGGCGAGGCGGAGAGGTGCG
GCGGCAGCCAATCAGAGCGGCGCGCTCCGAAAGTTTCCTTTTATGGCGAGGCGGCGGCGGCGGCGGCCCT
ATAAAAAGCGAAGCGCGCGGCGGGCGGGAGTCGCTGCGACGCTGCCTTCGCCCCGTGCCCCGCTCCGCCG
CCGCCTCGCGCCGCCCGCCCCGGCTCTGACTGACCGCGTTACTCCCACAGGTGAGCGGGCGGGACGGCCC
TTCTCCTCCGGGCTGTAATTAGCTGAGCAAGAGGTAAGGGTTTAAGGGATGGTTGGTTGGTGGGGTATTA
ATGTTTAATTACCTGGAGCACCTGCCTGAAATCACTTTTTTTCAGGTTGGACCGGTGCCACCATGGACTA
TAAGGACCACGACGGAGACTACAAGGATCATGATATTGATTACAAAGACGATGACGATAAGATGGCCCCA
AAGAAGAAGCGGAAGGTCGGTATCCACGGAGTCCCAGCAGCCGACAAGAAGTACAGCATCGGCCTGGACA
TCGGCACCAACTCTGTGGGCTGGGCCGTGATCACCGACGAGTACAAGGTGCCCAGCAAGAAATTCAAGGT
GCTGGGCAACACCGACCGGCACAGCATCAAGAAGAACCTGATCGGAGCCCTGCTGTTCGACAGCGGCGAA
ACAGCCGAGGCCACCCGGCTGAAGAGAACCGCCAGAAGAAGATACACCAGACGGAAGAACCGGATCTGCT
ATCTGCAAGAGATCTTCAGCAACGAGATGGCCAAGGTGGACGACAGCTTCTTCCACAGACTGGAAGAGTC
CTTCCTGGTGGAAGAGGATAAGAAGCACGAGCGGCACCCCATCTTCGGCAACATCGTGGACGAGGTGGCC
TACCACGAGAAGTACCCCACCATCTACCACCTGAGAAAGAAACTGGTGGACAGCACCGACAAGGCCGACC
TGCGGCTGATCTATCTGGCCCTGGCCCACATGATCAAGTTCCGGGGCCACTTCCTGATCGAGGGCGACCT
GAACCCCGACAACAGCGACGTGGACAAGCTGTTCATCCAGCTGGTGCAGACCTACAACCAGCTGTTCGAG
GAAAACCCCATCAACGCCAGCGGCGTGGACGCCAAGGCCATCCTGTCTGCCAGACTGAGCAAGAGCAGAC
GGCTGGAAAATCTGATCGCCCAGCTGCCCGGCGAGAAGAAGAATGGCCTGTTCGGAAACCTGATTGCCCT
GAGCCTGGGCCTGACCCCCAACTTCAAGAGCAACTTCGACCTGGCCGAGGATGCCAAACTGCAGCTGAGC
AAGGACACCTACGACGACGACCTGGACAACCTGCTGGCCCAGATCGGCGACCAGTACGCCGACCTGTTTC
TGGCCGCCAAGAACCTGTCCGACGCCATCCTGCTGAGCGACATCCTGAGAGTGAACACCGAGATCACCAA
GGCCCCCCTGAGCGCCTCTATGATCAAGAGATACGACGAGCACCACCAGGACCTGACCCTGCTGAAAGCT
CTCGTGCGGCAGCAGCTGCCTGAGAAGTACAAAGAGATTTTCTTCGACCAGAGCAAGAACGGCTACGCCG
GCTACATTGACGGCGGAGCCAGCCAGGAAGAGTTCTACAAGTTCATCAAGCCCATCCTGGAAAAGATGGA
CGGCACCGAGGAACTGCTCGTGAAGCTGAACAGAGAGGACCTGCTGCGGAAGCAGCGGACCTTCGACAAC
GGCAGCATCCCCCACCAGATCCACCTGGGAGAGCTGCACGCCATTCTGCGGCGGCAGGAAGATTTTTACC
CATTCCTGAAGGACAACCGGGAAAAGATCGAGAAGATCCTGACCTTCCGCATCCCCTACTACGTGGGCCC
TCTGGCCAGGGGAAACAGCAGATTCGCCTGGATGACCAGAAAGAGCGAGGAAACCATCACCCCCTGGAAC
TTCGAGGAAGTGGTGGACAAGGGCGCTTCCGCCCAGAGCTTCATCGAGCGGATGACCAACTTCGATAAGA
ACCTGCCCAACGAGAAGGTGCTGCCCAAGCACAGCCTGCTGTACGAGTACTTCACCGTGTATAACGAGCT
GACCAAAGTGAAATACGTGACCGAGGGAATGAGAAAGCCCGCCTTCCTGAGCGGCGAGCAGAAAAAGGCC
ATCGTGGACCTGCTGTTCAAGACCAACCGGAAAGTGACCGTGAAGCAGCTGAAAGAGGACTACTTCAAGA
AAATCGAGTGCTTCGACTCCGTGGAAATCTCCGGCGTGGAAGATCGGTTCAACGCCTCCCTGGGCACATA
CCACGATCTGCTGAAAATTATCAAGGACAAGGACTTCCTGGACAATGAGGAAAACGAGGACATTCTGGAA
GATATCGTGCTGACCCTGACACTGTTTGAGGACAGAGAGATGATCGAGGAACGGCTGAAAACCTATGCCC
ACCTGTTCGACGACAAAGTGATGAAGCAGCTGAAGCGGCGGAGATACACCGGCTGGGGCAGGCTGAGCCG
GAAGCTGATCAACGGCATCCGGGACAAGCAGTCCGGCAAGACAATCCTGGATTTCCTGAAGTCCGACGGC
TTCGCCAACAGAAACTTCATGCAGCTGATCCACGACGACAGCCTGACCTTTAAAGAGGACATCCAGAAAG
CCCAGGTGTCCGGCCAGGGCGATAGCCTGCACGAGCACATTGCCAATCTGGCCGGCAGCCCCGCCATTAA
GAAGGGCATCCTGCAGACAGTGAAGGTGGTGGACGAGCTCGTGAAAGTGATGGGCCGGCACAAGCCCGAG
AACATCGTGATCGAAATGGCCAGAGAGAACCAGACCACCCAGAAGGGACAGAAGAACAGCCGCGAGAGAA
TGAAGCGGATCGAAGAGGGCATCAAAGAGCTGGGCAGCCAGATCCTGAAAGAACACCCCGTGGAAAACAC
CCAGCTGCAGAACGAGAAGCTGTACCTGTACTACCTGCAGAATGGGCGGGATATGTACGTGGACCAGGAA
CTGGACATCAACCGGCTGTCCGACTACGATGTGGACCATATCGTGCCTCAGAGCTTTCTGAAGGACGACT
CCATCGACAACAAGGTGCTGACCAGAAGCGACAAGAACCGGGGCAAGAGCGACAACGTGCCCTCCGAAGA
GGTCGTGAAGAAGATGAAGAACTACTGGCGGCAGCTGCTGAACGCCAAGCTGATTACCCAGAGAAAGTTC
GACAATCTGACCAAGGCCGAGAGAGGCGGCCTGAGCGAACTGGATAAGGCCGGCTTCATCAAGAGACAGC
TGGTGGAAACCCGGCAGATCACAAAGCACGTGGCACAGATCCTGGACTCCCGGATGAACACTAAGTACGA
CGAGAATGACAAGCTGATCCGGGAAGTGAAAGTGATCACCCTGAAGTCCAAGCTGGTGTCCGATTTCCGG
AAGGATTTCCAGTTTTACAAAGTGCGCGAGATCAACAACTACCACCACGCCCACGACGCCTACCTGAACG
CCGTCGTGGGAACCGCCCTGATCAAAAAGTACCCTAAGCTGGAAAGCGAGTTCGTGTACGGCGACTACAA
GGTGTACGACGTGCGGAAGATGATCGCCAAGAGCGAGCAGGAAATCGGCAAGGCTACCGCCAAGTACTTC
TTCTACAGCAACATCATGAACTTTTTCAAGACCGAGATTACCCTGGCCAACGGCGAGATCCGGAAGCGGC
CTCTGATCGAGACAAACGGCGAAACCGGGGAGATCGTGTGGGATAAGGGCCGGGATTTTGCCACCGTGCG
GAAAGTGCTGAGCATGCCCCAAGTGAATATCGTGAAAAAGACCGAGGTGCAGACAGGCGGCTTCAGCAAA
GAGTCTATCCTGCCCAAGAGGAACAGCGATAAGCTGATCGCCAGAAAGAAGGACTGGGACCCTAAGAAGT
ACGGCGGCTTCGACAGCCCCACCGTGGCCTATTCTGTGCTGGTGGTGGCCAAAGTGGAAAAGGGCAAGTC
CAAGAAACTGAAGAGTGTGAAAGAGCTGCTGGGGATCACCATCATGGAAAGAAGCAGCTTCGAGAAGAAT
CCCATCGACTTTCTGGAAGCCAAGGGCTACAAAGAAGTGAAAAAGGACCTGATCATCAAGCTGCCTAAGT
ACTCCCTGTTCGAGCTGGAAAACGGCCGGAAGAGAATGCTGGCCTCTGCCGGCGAACTGCAGAAGGGAAA
CGAACTGGCCCTGCCCTCCAAATATGTGAACTTCCTGTACCTGGCCAGCCACTATGAGAAGCTGAAGGGC
TCCCCCGAGGATAATGAGCAGAAACAGCTGTTTGTGGAACAGCACAAGCACTACCTGGACGAGATCATCG
AGCAGATCAGCGAGTTCTCCAAGAGAGTGATCCTGGCCGACGCTAATCTGGACAAAGTGCTGTCCGCCTA
CAACAAGCACCGGGATAAGCCCATCAGAGAGCAGGCCGAGAATATCATCCACCTGTTTACCCTGACCAAT
CTGGGAGCCCCTGCCGCCTTCAAGTACTTTGACACCACCATCGACCGGAAGAGGTACACCAGCACCAAAG
AGGTGCTGGACGCCACCCTGATCCACCAGAGCATCACCGGCCTGTACGAGACACGGATCGACCTGTCTCA
GCTGGGAGGCGACAAAAGGCCGGCGGCCACGAAAAAGGCCGGCCAGGCAAAAAAGAAAAAGTAAGAATTC
CTAGAGCTCGCTGATCAGCCTCGACTGTGCCTTCTAGTTGCCAGCCATCTGTTGTTTGCCCCTCCCCCGT
GCCTTCCTTGACCCTGGAAGGTGCCACTCCCACTGTCCTTTCCTAATAAAATGAGGAAATTGCATCGCAT
TGTCTGAGTAGGTGTCATTCTATTCTGGGGGGTGGGGTGGGGCAGGACAGCAAGGGGGAGGATTGGGAAG
AGAATAGCAGGCATGCTGGGGAGCGGCCGCAGGAACCCCTAGTGATGGAGTTGGCCACTCCCTCTCTGCG
CGCTCGCTCGCTCACTGAGGCCGGGCGACCAAAGGTCGCCCGACGCCCGGGCTTTGCCCGGGCGGCCTCA
GTGAGCGAGCGAGCGCGCAGCTGCCTGCAGGGGCGCCTGATGCGGTATTTTCTCCTTACGCATCTGTGCG
GTATTTCACACCGCATA
[142 nt withheld, positions 5968-6109]
C
[141 nt withheld, positions 6111-6251]
CCTTTGACGTTGGAGTCCACGTTCTTT
[37 nt withheld, positions 6279-6315]
ACCCTATCTCGGGCTATTCTTTTGATTTATAAGGGATTTTGCCGATTTCGGCCTATTGGTTAAAAAATGA
GCTGATTTAACAAAAATTTAACGCGAATTTTAACAAAATATTAACGTTTACAATTTTATGGTGCACTCTC
AGTACAATCTGCTCTGATGCCGCATAGTTAAGCCAGCCCCGACACCCGCCAACACCCGCTGACGCGCCCT
GACGGGCTTGTCTGCTCCCGGCATCCGCTTACAGACAAGCTGTGACCGTCTCCGGGAGCTGCATGTGTCA
GAGGTTTTCACCGTCATCACCGAAACGCGCGAGACGAAAGGGCCTCGTGATACGCCTATTTTTATAGGTT
AATGTCATGATAATAATGGTTTCTTAGACGTCAGGTGGCACTTTTCGGGGAAATGTGCGCGGAACCCCTA
TTTGTTTATTTTTCTAAATACATTCAAATATGTATCCGCTCATGAGACAATAACCCTGATAAATGCTTCA
ATAATATTGAAAAAGGAAGAGTATGAGTATTCAACATTTCCGTGTCGCCCTTATTCCCTTTTTTGCGGCA
TTTTGCCTTCCTGTTTTTGCTCACCCAGAAACGCTGGTGAAAGTAAAAGATGCTGAAGATCAGTTGGGTG
CACGAGTGGGTTACATCGAACTGGATCTCAACAGCGGTAAGATCCTTGAGAGTTTTCGCCCCGAAGAACG
TTTTCCAATGATGAGCACTTTTAAAGTTCTGCTATGTGGCGCGGTATTATCCCGTATTGACGCCGGGCAA
GAGCAACTCGGTCGCCGCATACACTATTCTCAGAATGACTTGGTTGAGTACTCACCAGTCACAGAAAAGC
ATCTTACGGATGGCATGACAGTAAGAGAATTATGCAGTGCTGCCATAACCATGAGTGATAACACTGCGGC
CAACTTACTTCTGACAACGATCGGAGGACCGAAGGAGCTAACCGCTTTTTTGCACAACATGGGGGATCAT
GTAACTCGCCTTGATCGTTGGGAACCGGAGCTGAATGAAGCCATACCAAACGACGAGCGTGACACCACGA
TGCCTGTAGCAATGGCAACAACGTTGCGCAAACTATTAACTGGCGAACTACTTACTCTAGCTTCCCGGCA
ACAATTAATAGACTGGATGGAGGCGGATAAAGTTGCAGGACCACTTCTGCGCTCGGCCCTTCCGGCTGGC
TGGTTTATTGCTGATAAATCTGGAGCCGGTGAGCGTGGAAGCCGCGGTATCATTGCAGCACTGGGGCCAG
ATGGTAAGCCCTCCCGTATCGTAGTTATCTACACGACGGGGAGTCAGGCAACTATGGATGAACGAAATAG
ACAGATCGCTGAGATAGGTGCCTCACTGATTAAGCATTGGTAACTGTCAGACCAAGTTTACTCATATATA
CTTTAGATTGATTTAAAACTTCATTTTTAATTTAAAAGGATCTAGGTGAAGATCCTTTTTGATAATCTCA
TGACCAAAATCCCTTAACGTGAGTTTTCGTTCCACTGAGCGTCAGACCCCGTAGAAAAGATCAAAGGATC
TTCTTGAGATCCTTTTTTTCTGCGCGTAATCTGCTGCTTGCAAACAAAAAAACCACCGCTACCAGCGGTG
GTTTGTTTGCCGGATCAAGAGCTACCAACTCTTTTTCCGAAGGTAACTGGCTTCAGCAGAGCGCAGATAC
CAAATACTGTCCTTCTAGTGTAGCCGTAGTTAGGCCACCACTTCAAGAACTCTGTAGCACCGCCTACATA
CCTCGCTCTGCTAATCCTGTTACCAGTGGCTGCTGCCAGTGGCGATAAGTCGTGTCTTACCGGGTTGGAC
TCAAGACGATAGTTACCGGATAAGGCGCAGCGGTCGGGCTGAACGGGGGGTTCGTGCACACAGCCCAGCT
TGGAGCGAACGACCTACACCGAACTGAGATACCTACAGCGTGAGCTATGAGAAAGCGCCACGCTTCCCGA
AGGGAGAAAGGCGGACAGGTATCCGGTAAGCGGCAGGGTCGGAACAGGAGAGCGCACGAGGGAGCTTCCA
GGGGGAAACGCCTGGTATCTTTATAGTCCTGTCGGGTTTCGCCACCTCTGACTTGAGCGTCGATTTTTGT
GATGCTCGTCAGGGGGGCGGAGCCTATGGAAAAACGCCAGCAACGCGGCCTTTTTACGGTTCCTGGCCTT
TTGCTGGCCTTTTGCTCACATGT
