Features (pLannotate 1.2.2; 19 found; start..end, strand, type, name):
      3..109     +  promoter       chicken β-actin promoter (fragment): contains a 21-bp deletion relative to the standard chicken β-actin promoter
    110..337     +  intron         hybrid intron: hybrid between chicken β-actin (CBA) and minute virus of mice (MMV) introns (Gray et al., 2011)
    475..2076    +  CDS            Cas9(N): N-terminal portion of Streptococcus pyogenes Cas9 (Zetsche et al., 2015)
   2077..4575    +  CDS            Cas9(C): C-terminal portion of Streptococcus pyogenes Cas9 (Zetsche et al., 2015)
   4576..4623    +  CDS            nucleoplasmin NLS: bipartite nuclear localization signal from nucleoplasmin
   4657..4768    +  polyA_signal   bGH poly(A) signal: bovine growth hormone polyadenylation signal
   4873..5013    +  repeat_region  AAV2 ITR: inverted terminal repeat of adeno-associated virus serotype 2 inverted
   5018..5069    -  misc_feature   bom (fragment): basis of mobility region from pBR322
   5088..5543    +  rep_origin     f1 ori (sequence partly withheld): f1 bacteriophage origin of replication; arrow indicates direction of (+) strand synthesis
   5544..5593    -  misc_feature   bom (fragment): basis of mobility region from pBR322
   5695..5730    -  CDS            rop (fragment): Rop protein, which maintains plasmids at low copy number; rop
   5825..5929    +  promoter       AmpR promoter: bla
   5930..6790    +  CDS            AmpR: β-lactamase; bla; confers resistance to ampicillin, carbenicillin, and related antibiotics
   6961..7549    +  rep_origin     ori: high-copy-number ColE1/pMB1/pBR322/pUC origin of replication
   7611..7851    +  promoter       U6 promoter: RNA polymerase III promoter for human U6 snRNA
   7880..7955    +  misc_RNA       gRNA scaffold: guide RNA scaffold for the Streptococcus pyogenes CRISPR/Cas9 system
   7962..8005    +  misc_RNA       gRNA scaffold (fragment): guide RNA scaffold for the Streptococcus pyogenes CRISPR/Cas9 system
   8052..8337    +  enhancer       CMV enhancer: human cytomegalovirus immediate early enhancer; contains an 18-bp deletion relative to the standard CMV enhancer
   8339..8503    +  promoter       chicken β-actin promoter (fragment): No description available
>Addgene plasmid #135745 | PX330_MLLT10_iso1_1 | addgene full sequence | sequence record 269964 | Addgene Partial NGS Result
GSGGRGRGGKGCGGCGGCAGCCAATCAGAGCGGCGCGCTCCGAAAGTTTCCTTTTATGGCGAGGCGGCGG
CGGCGGCGGCCCTATAAAAAGCGAAGCGCGCGGCGGGCGGGAGTCGCTGCGCGCTGCCTTCGCCCCGTGC
CCCGCTCCGCCGCCGCCTCGCGCCGCCCGCCCCGGCTCTGACTGACCGCGTTACTCCCACAGGTGAGCGG
GCGGGACGGCCCTTCTCCTCCGGGCTGTAATTAGCTGAGCAAGAGGTAAGGGTTTAAGGGATGGTTGGTT
GGTGGGGTATTAATGTTTAATTACCTGGAGCACCTGCCTGAAATCACTTTTTTTCAGGTTGGACCGGTGC
CACCATGGACTATAAGGACCACGACGGAGACTACAAGGATCATGATATTGATTACAAAGACGATGACGAT
AAGATGGCCCCAAAGAAGAAGCGGAAGGTCGGTATCCACGGAGTCCCAGCAGCCGACAAGAAGTACAGCA
TCGGCCTGGACATCGGCACCAACTCTGTGGGCTGGGCCGTGATCACCGACGAGTACAAGGTGCCCAGCAA
GAAATTCAAGGTGCTGGGCAACACCGACCGGCACAGCATCAAGAAGAACCTGATCGGAGCCCTGCTGTTC
GACAGCGGCGAAACAGCCGAGGCCACCCGGCTGAAGAGAACCGCCAGAAGAAGATACACCAGACGGAAGA
ACCGGATCTGCTATCTGCAAGAGATCTTCAGCAACGAGATGGCCAAGGTGGACGACAGCTTCTTCCACAG
ACTGGAAGAGTCCTTCCTGGTGGAAGAGGATAAGAAGCACGAGCGGCACCCCATCTTCGGCAACATCGTG
GACGAGGTGGCCTACCACGAGAAGTACCCCACCATCTACCACCTGAGAAAGAAACTGGTGGACAGCACCG
ACAAGGCCGACCTGCGGCTGATCTATCTGGCCCTGGCCCACATGATCAAGTTCCGGGGCCACTTCCTGAT
CGAGGGCGACCTGAACCCCGACAACAGCGACGTGGACAAGCTGTTCATCCAGCTGGTGCAGACCTACAAC
CAGCTGTTCGAGGAAAACCCCATCAACGCCAGCGGCGTGGACGCCAAGGCCATCCTGTCTGCCAGACTGA
GCAAGAGCAGACGGCTGGAAAATCTGATCGCCCAGCTGCCCGGCGAGAAGAAGAATGGCCTGTTCGGAAA
CCTGATTGCCCTGAGCCTGGGCCTGACCCCCAACTTCAAGAGCAACTTCGACCTGGCCGAGGATGCCAAA
CTGCAGCTGAGCAAGGACACCTACGACGACGACCTGGACAACCTGCTGGCCCAGATCGGCGACCAGTACG
CCGACCTGTTTCTGGCCGCCAAGAACCTGTCCGACGCCATCCTGCTGAGCGACATCCTGAGAGTGAACAC
CGAGATCACCAAGGCCCCCCTGAGCGCCTCTATGATCAAGAGATACGACGAGCACCACCAGGACCTGACC
CTGCTGAAAGCTCTCGTGCGGCAGCAGCTGCCTGAGAAGTACAAAGAGATTTTCTTCGACCAGAGCAAGA
ACGGCTACGCCGGCTACATTGACGGCGGAGCCAGCCAGGAAGAGTTCTACAAGTTCATCAAGCCCATCCT
GGAAAAGATGGACGGCACCGAGGAACTGCTCGTGAAGCTGAACAGAGAGGACCTGCTGCGGAAGCAGCGG
ACCTTCGACAACGGCAGCATCCCCCACCAGATCCACCTGGGAGAGCTGCACGCCATTCTGCGGCGGCAGG
AAGATTTTTACCCATTCCTGAAGGACAACCGGGAAAAGATCGAGAAGATCCTGACCTTCCGCATCCCCTA
CTACGTGGGCCCTCTGGCCAGGGGAAACAGCAGATTCGCCTGGATGACCAGAAAGAGCGAGGAAACCATC
ACCCCCTGGAACTTCGAGGAAGTGGTGGACAAGGGCGCTTCCGCCCAGAGCTTCATCGAGCGGATGACCA
ACTTCGATAAGAACCTGCCCAACGAGAAGGTGCTGCCCAAGCACAGCCTGCTGTACGAGTACTTCACCGT
GTATAACGAGCTGACCAAAGTGAAATACGTGACCGAGGGAATGAGAAAGCCCGCCTTCCTGAGCGGCGAG
CAGAAAAAGGCCATCGTGGACCTGCTGTTCAAGACCAACCGGAAAGTGACCGTGAAGCAGCTGAAAGAGG
ACTACTTCAAGAAAATCGAGTGCTTCGACTCCGTGGAAATCTCCGGCGTGGAAGATCGGTTCAACGCCTC
CCTGGGCACATACCACGATCTGCTGAAAATTATCAAGGACAAGGACTTCCTGGACAATGAGGAAAACGAG
GACATTCTGGAAGATATCGTGCTGACCCTGACACTGTTTGAGGACAGAGAGATGATCGAGGAACGGCTGA
AAACCTATGCCCACCTGTTCGACGACAAAGTGATGAAGCAGCTGAAGCGGCGGAGATACACCGGCTGGGG
CAGGCTGAGCCGGAAGCTGATCAACGGCATCCGGGACAAGCAGTCCGGCAAGACAATCCTGGATTTCCTG
AAGTCCGACGGCTTCGCCAACAGAAACTTCATGCAGCTGATCCACGACGACAGCCTGACCTTTAAAGAGG
ACATCCAGAAAGCCCAGGTGTCCGGCCAGGGCGATAGCCTGCACGAGCACATTGCCAATCTGGCCGGCAG
CCCCGCCATTAAGAAGGGCATCCTGCAGACAGTGAAGGTGGTGGACGAGCTCGTGAAAGTGATGGGCCGG
CACAAGCCCGAGAACATCGTGATCGAAATGGCCAGAGAGAACCAGACCACCCAGAAGGGACAGAAGAACA
GCCGCGAGAGAATGAAGCGGATCGAAGAGGGCATCAAAGAGCTGGGCAGCCAGATCCTGAAAGAACACCC
CGTGGAAAACACCCAGCTGCAGAACGAGAAGCTGTACCTGTACTACCTGCAGAATGGGCGGGATATGTAC
GTGGACCAGGAACTGGACATCAACCGGCTGTCCGACTACGATGTGGACCATATCGTGCCTCAGAGCTTTC
TGAAGGACGACTCCATCGACAACAAGGTGCTGACCAGAAGCGACAAGAACCGGGGCAAGAGCGACAACGT
GCCCTCCGAAGAGGTCGTGAAGAAGATGAAGAACTACTGGCGGCAGCTGCTGAACGCCAAGCTGATTACC
CAGAGAAAGTTCGACAATCTGACCAAGGCCGAGAGAGGCGGCCTGAGCGAACTGGATAAGGCCGGCTTCA
TCAAGAGACAGCTGGTGGAAACCCGGCAGATCACAAAGCACGTGGCACAGATCCTGGACTCCCGGATGAA
CACTAAGTACGACGAGAATGACAAGCTGATCCGGGAAGTGAAAGTGATCACCCTGAAGTCCAAGCTGGTG
TCCGATTTCCGGAAGGATTTCCAGTTTTACAAAGTGCGCGAGATCAACAACTACCACCACGCCCACGACG
CCTACCTGAACGCCGTCGTGGGAACCGCCCTGATCAAAAAGTACCCTAAGCTGGAAAGCGAGTTCGTGTA
CGGCGACTACAAGGTGTACGACGTGCGGAAGATGATCGCCAAGAGCGAGCAGGAAATCGGCAAGGCTACC
GCCAAGTACTTCTTCTACAGCAACATCATGAACTTTTTCAAGACCGAGATTACCCTGGCCAACGGCGAGA
TCCGGAAGCGGCCTCTGATCGAGACAAACGGCGAAACCGGGGAGATCGTGTGGGATAAGGGCCGGGATTT
TGCCACCGTGCGGAAAGTGCTGAGCATGCCCCAAGTGAATATCGTGAAAAAGACCGAGGTGCAGACAGGC
GGCTTCAGCAAAGAGTCTATCCTGCCCAAGAGGAACAGCGATAAGCTGATCGCCAGAAAGAAGGACTGGG
ACCCTAAGAAGTACGGCGGCTTCGACAGCCCCACCGTGGCCTATTCTGTGCTGGTGGTGGCCAAAGTGGA
AAAGGGCAAGTCCAAGAAACTGAAGAGTGTGAAAGAGCTGCTGGGGATCACCATCATGGAAAGAAGCAGC
TTCGAGAAGAATCCCATCGACTTTCTGGAAGCCAAGGGCTACAAAGAAGTGAAAAAGGACCTGATCATCA
AGCTGCCTAAGTACTCCCTGTTCGAGCTGGAAAACGGCCGGAAGAGAATGCTGGCCTCTGCCGGCGAACT
GCAGAAGGGAAACGAACTGGCCCTGCCCTCCAAATATGTGAACTTCCTGTACCTGGCCAGCCACTATGAG
AAGCTGAAGGGCTCCCCCGAGGATAATGAGCAGAAACAGCTGTTTGTGGAACAGCACAAGCACTACCTGG
ACGAGATCATCGAGCAGATCAGCGAGTTCTCCAAGAGAGTGATCCTGGCCGACGCTAATCTGGACAAAGT
GCTGTCCGCCTACAACAAGCACCGGGATAAGCCCATCAGAGAGCAGGCCGAGAATATCATCCACCTGTTT
ACCCTGACCAATCTGGGAGCCCCTGCCGCCTTCAAGTACTTTGACACCACCATCGACCGGAAGAGGTACA
CCAGCACCAAAGAGGTGCTGGACGCCACCCTGATCCACCAGAGCATCACCGGCCTGTACGAGACACGGAT
CGACCTGTCTCAGCTGGGAGGCGACAAAAGGCCGGCGGCCACGAAAAAGGCCGGCCAGGCAAAAAAGAAA
AAGTAAGAATTCCTAGAGCTCGCTGATCAGCCTCGACTGTGCCTTCTAGTTGCCAGCCATCTGTTGTTTG
CCCCTCCCCCGTGCCTTCCTTGACCCTGGAAGGTGCCACTCCCACTGTCCTTTCCTAATAAAATGAGGAA
ATTGCATCGCATTGTCTGAGTAGGTGTCATTCTATTCTGGGGGGTGGGGTGGGGCAGGACAGCAAGGGGG
AGGATTGGGAAGAGAATAGCAGGCATGCTGGGGAGCGGCCGCAGGAACCCCTAGTGATGGAGTTGGCCAC
TCCCTCTCTGCGCGCTCGCTCGCTCACTGAGGCCGGGCGACCAAAGGTCGCCCGACGCCCGGGCTTTGCC
CGGGCGGCCTCAGTGAGCGAGCGAGCGCGCAGCTGCCTGCAGGGGCGCCTGATGCGGTATTTTCTCCTTA
CGCATCTGTGCGGTATTTCACACCGCATA
[95 nt withheld, positions 5070-5164]
T
[46 nt withheld, positions 5166-5211]
C
[141 nt withheld, positions 5213-5353]
CCTTTGACGTTGGAGTCCACGTTCTTT
[37 nt withheld, positions 5381-5417]
ACTCTATCTCGGGCTATTCTTTTGATTTATAAGGGATTTTGCCGATTTCGGTCTATTGGTTAAAAAATGA
GCTGATTTAACAAAAATTTAACGCGAATTTTAACAAAATATTAACGTTTACAATTTTATGGTGCACTCTC
AGTACAATCTGCTCTGATGCCGCATAGTTAAGCCAGCCCCGACACCCGCCAACACCCGCTGACGCGCCCT
GACGGGCTTGTCTGCTCCCGGCATCCGCTTACAGACAAGCTGTGACCGTCTCCGGGAGCTGCATGTGTCA
GAGGTTTTCACCGTCATCACCGAAACGCGCGAGACGAAAGGGCCTCGTGATACGCCTATTTTTATAGGTT
AATGTCATGATAATAATGGTTTCTTAGACGTCAGGTGGCACTTTTCGGGGAAATGTGCGCGGAACCCCTA
TTTGTTTATTTTTCTAAATACATTCAAATATGTATCCGCTCATGAGACAATAACCCTGATAAATGCTTCA
ATAATATTGAAAAAGGAAGAGTATGAGTATTCAACATTTCCGTGTCGCCCTTATTCCCTTTTTTGCGGCA
TTTTGCCTTCCTGTTTTTGCTCACCCAGAAACGCTGGTGAAAGTAAAAGATGCTGAAGATCAGTTGGGTG
CACGAGTGGGTTACATCGAACTGGATCTCAACAGCGGTAAGATCCTTGAGAGTTTTCGCCCCGAAGAACG
TTTTCCAATGATGAGCACTTTTAAAGTTCTGCTATGTGGCGCGGTATTATCCCGTATTGACGCCGGGCAA
GAGCAACTCGGTCGCCGCATACACTATTCTCAGAATGACTTGGTTGAGTACTCACCAGTCACAGAAAAGC
ATCTTACGGATGGCATGACAGTAAGAGAATTATGCAGTGCTGCCATAACCATGAGTGATAACACTGCGGC
CAACTTACTTCTGACAACGATCGGAGGACCGAAGGAGCTAACCGCTTTTTTGCACAACATGGGGGATCAT
GTAACTCGCCTTGATCGTTGGGAACCGGAGCTGAATGAAGCCATACCAAACGACGAGCGTGACACCACGA
TGCCTGTAGCAATGGCAACAACGTTGCGCAAACTATTAACTGGCGAACTACTTACTCTAGCTTCCCGGCA
ACAATTAATAGACTGGATGGAGGCGGATAAAGTTGCAGGACCACTTCTGCGCTCGGCCCTTCCGGCTGGC
TGGTTTATTGCTGATAAATCTGGAGCCGGTGAGCGTGGAAGCCGCGGTATCATTGCAGCACTGGGGCCAG
ATGGTAAGCCCTCCCGTATCGTAGTTATCTACACGACGGGGAGTCAGGCAACTATGGATGAACGAAATAG
ACAGATCGCTGAGATAGGTGCCTCACTGATTAAGCATTGGTAACTGTCAGACCAAGTTTACTCATATATA
CTTTAGATTGATTTAAAACTTCATTTTTAATTTAAAAGGATCTAGGTGAAGATCCTTTTTGATAATCTCA
TGACCAAAATCCCTTAACGTGAGTTTTCGTTCCACTGAGCGTCAGACCCCGTAGAAAAGATCAAAGGATC
TTCTTGAGATCCTTTTTTTCTGCGCGTAATCTGCTGCTTGCAAACAAAAAAACCACCGCTACCAGCGGTG
GTTTGTTTGCCGGATCAAGAGCTACCAACTCTTTTTCCGAAGGTAACTGGCTTCAGCAGAGCGCAGATAC
CAAATACTGTTCTTCTAGTGTAGCCGTAGTTAGGCCACCACTTCAAGAACTCTGTAGCACCGCCTACATA
CCTCGCTCTGCTAATCCTGTTACCAGTGGCTGCTGCCAGTGGCGATAAGTCGTGTCTTACCGGGTTGGAC
TCAAGACGATAGTTACCGGATAAGGCGCAGCGGTCGGGCTGAACGGGGGGTTCGTGCACACAGCCCAGCT
TGGAGCGAACGACCTACACCGAACTGAGATACCTACAGCGTGAGCTATGAGAAAGCGCCACGCTTCCCGA
AGGGAGAAAGGCGGACAGGTATCCGGTAAGCGGCAGGGTCGGAACAGGAGAGCGCACGAGGGAGCTTCCA
GGGGGAAACGCCTGGTATCTTTATAGTCCTGTCGGGTTTCGCCACCTCTGACTTGAGCGTCGATTTTTGT
GATGCTCGTCAGGGGGGCGGAGCCTATGGAAAAACGCCAGCAACGCGGCCTTTTTACGGTTCCTGGCCTT
TTGCTGGCCTTTTGCTCACATGTGAGGGCCTATTTCCCATGATTCCTTCATATTTGCATATACGATACAA
GGCTGTTAGAGAGATAATTGGAATTAATTTGACTGTAAACACAAAGATATTAGTACAAAATACGTGACGT
AGAAAGTAATAATTTCTTGGGTAGTTTGCAGTTTTAAAATTATGTTTTAAAATGGACTATCATATGCTTA
CCGTAACTTGAAAGTATTTCGATTTCTTGGCTTTATATATCTTGTGGAAAGGACGAAACACCGCAATTTC
TAGATGTTTCTCGTTTTAGAGCTAGAAATAGCAAGTTAAAATAAGGCTAGTCCGTTATCAACTTGAAAAA
GTGGCACCGAGTCGGTGCTTTTTTGTTTTAGAGCTAGAAATAGCAAGTTAAAATAAGGCTAGTCCGTTTT
TAGCGCGTGCGCCAATTCTGCAGACAAATGGCTCTAGAGGTACCCGTTACATAACTTACGGTAAATGGCC
CGCCTGGCTGACCGCCCAACGACCCCCGCCCATTGACGTCAATAGTAACGCCAATAGGGACTTTCCATTG
ACGTCAATGGGTGGAGTATTTACGGTAAACTGCCCACTTGGCAGTACATCAAGTGTATCATATGCCAAGT
ACGCCCCCTATTGACGTCAATGACGGTAAATGGCCCGCCTGGCATTGTGCCCAGTACATGACCTTATGGG
ACTTTCCTACTTGGCAGTACATCTACGTATTAGTCATCGCTATTACCATGGTCGAGGTGAGCCCCACGTT
CTGCTTCACTCTCCCCATCTCCCCCCCCTCCCCACCCCCAATTTTGTATTTATTTATTTTTTAATTATTT
TGTGCAGCGATGGGGGCGGGGGGGGGGGGGGGGCGCGCGCCRGGGGGGGGGGGGGGGGGGGGGGGGGGGG
GSGGGGSGRG
